Addgene plasmid #65323: POT7-RFP
Purpose: receiving vector of standard transcription units(TUs) in YeastFab work, useful for further assembly
Depositing lab: Junbiao Dai. Depositing organization: Tsinghua University. Publication: YeastFab: the design and construction of standard biological parts for metabolic engineering in Saccharomyces cerevisiae. Guo Y, Dong J, Zhou T, Auxillos J, Li T, Zhang W, Wang L, Shen Y, Luo Y, Zheng Y, Lin J, Chen GQ, Wu Q, Cai Y, Dai J. Nucleic Acids Res. 2015 May 8. pii: gkv464. 10.1093/nar/gkv464 PubMed 25956650.
Backbone
  Vector backbone: pRS416
  Backbone manufacturer: Agilent Technologies
  Vector type: Synthetic Biology
Growth in bacteria
  Bacterial resistance: Ampicillin, 100 μg/mL
  Growth temperature: 37°C
  Growth strain: DH5alpha
  Copy number: High Copy
Gene/Insert
  Gene/Insert name: RFP
  Insert size (bp): 1130
  Cloning method: Unknown
  Sequencing primers: 5′ M13-F20; 3′ M13 Reverse
Terms and licenses: Academic/Nonprofit Terms; Industry Terms: Not Available to Industry
Depositor comments: the RFP gene was used for screening positive transformants(original plasmids would appear red due to expression of RFP, when RFP was replaced by desired inserts, the colony was white)
How to cite: POT7-RFP was a gift from Junbiao Dai (Addgene plasmid # 65323 ; http://n2t.net/addgene:65323 ; RRID:Addgene_65323)
