[The description below was written by a language model from this plasmid's Addgene catalogue record and pLannotate feature annotations shown in this document.]
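Description:
POT7-RFP is an E. coli–yeast shuttle vector from the YeastFab synthetic biology toolkit, built on the pRS416 backbone. It is designed as a receiving (acceptor) plasmid for standard transcription units. In bacteria it replicates from a high-copy ColE1/pUC-type origin and is selected with ampicillin through the β-lactamase gene. An f1 phage origin inherited from the parent vector is also present. In Saccharomyces cerevisiae the CEN6/ARS element provides stable, centromeric low-copy maintenance. The URA3 gene, expressed from its own promoter, gives selection on uracil-deficient medium and can be counterselected with 5-FOA.

The cloning site holds a roughly 1.1 kb bacterial RFP cassette placed within the remnants of the pBluescript-type polylinker, between the T3 and T7 promoters and the M13 sequencing primer sites. In this cassette a lac promoter, with its CAP binding site and lac operator, drives the monomeric red fluorescent protein mRFP1. The rrnB T1 terminator follows the coding sequence. A second copy of the lac regulatory region lies upstream as part of the backbone's lacZα context, and only a fragment of lacZα remains downstream.

The RFP cassette acts as a visual dropout marker. Colonies carrying the unmodified vector turn red, whereas those in which the cassette has been replaced by an assembled transcription unit are white, so positive clones can be screened by colour. The record does not state the cloning method or the specific restriction sites flanking the cassette. Assembled units in this vector are intended as inputs for further rounds of assembly, such as building multi-gene pathways for yeast metabolic engineering.
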