Features (pLannotate 1.2.2; 25 found; start..end, strand, type, name):
     64..567     -  misc_feature   CEN/ARS: S. cerevisiae CEN6 centromere fused to an autonomously replicating sequence
    604..708     +  promoter       AmpR promoter: bla
    709..1569    +  CDS            AmpR: β-lactamase; bla; confers resistance to ampicillin, carbenicillin, and related antibiotics
   1740..2328    +  rep_origin     ori: high-copy-number ColE1/pMB1/pBR322/pUC origin of replication
   2511..2603    +  CDS            lacI (fragment): lac repressor; lacI; The lac repressor binds to the lac operator to inhibit transcription in E. coli. This inhibition can be relieved by adding lactose or isopropyl-β-D-thiogalactopyranoside (IPTG).
   2616..2637    +  protein_bind   CAP binding site: CAP binding activates transcription in the presence of cAMP. E. coli catabolite activator protein
   2652..2682    +  promoter       lac promoter: promoter for the E. coli lac operon
   2690..2706    +  protein_bind   lac operator: The lac repressor binds to the lac operator to inhibit transcription in E. coli. This inhibition can be relieved by adding lactose or isopropyl-β-D-thiogalactopyranoside (IPTG). lac repressor encoded by lacI
   2751..2769    +  promoter       T3 promoter: promoter for bacteriophage T3 RNA polymerase
   2782..2805    +  misc_feature   MCS (fragment): pBluescript multiple cloning site
   2868..2955    +  CDS            lacI (fragment): lac repressor; lacI; The lac repressor binds to the lac operator to inhibit transcription in E. coli. This inhibition can be relieved by adding lactose or isopropyl-β-D-thiogalactopyranoside (IPTG).
   2968..2989    +  protein_bind   CAP binding site: CAP binding activates transcription in the presence of cAMP. E. coli catabolite activator protein
   3004..3034    +  promoter       lac promoter: promoter for the E. coli lac operon
   3042..3058    +  protein_bind   lac operator: The lac repressor binds to the lac operator to inhibit transcription in E. coli. This inhibition can be relieved by adding lactose or isopropyl-β-D-thiogalactopyranoside (IPTG). lac repressor encoded by lacI
   3094..3768    +  CDS            mRFP1: mRFP1 is a basic (constitutively fluorescent) red fluorescent protein published in 2002, derived from Discosoma sp.. It is reported to be a somewhat slowly-maturing monomer with low acid sensitivity.
   3816..3887    +  terminator     rrnB T1 terminator: transcription terminator T1 from the E. coli rrnB gene
   3957..3977    +  misc_feature   MCS (fragment): pBluescript multiple cloning site
   3986..4004    -  promoter       T7 promoter: promoter for bacteriophage T7 RNA polymerase
   4012..4167    +  CDS            lacZα (fragment): LacZα fragment of β-galactosidase; lacZ fragment
   4175..4630    +  rep_origin     f1 ori (sequence partly withheld): f1 bacteriophage origin of replication; arrow indicates direction of (+) strand synthesis
   4631..4682    -  misc_feature   bom (fragment): basis of mobility region from pBR322
   4761..5564    -  CDS            URA3: orotidine-5'-phosphate decarboxylase, required for uracil biosynthesis; S. cerevisiae URA3; yeast auxotrophic marker, counterselectable with 5-fluoroorotic acid (5-FOA)
   5565..5780    -  promoter       URA3 promoter: S. cerevisiae URA3
   5795..5844    -  misc_feature   bom (fragment): basis of mobility region from pBR322
   5946..5981    -  CDS            rop (fragment): Rop protein, which maintains plasmids at low copy number; rop
>Addgene plasmid #65323 | POT7-RFP | depositor full sequence | sequence record 138576 | POT7-RFP sequence 5986 bps
AGGGCCTCGTGATACGCCTATTTTTATAGGTTAATGTCATGATAATAATGGTTTCTTAGGACGGATCGCT
TGCCTGTAACTTACACGCGCCTCGTATCTTTTAATGATGGAATAATTTGGGAATTTACTCTGTGTTTATT
TATTTTTATGTTTTGTATTTGGATTTTAGAAAGTAAATAAAGAAGGTAGAAGAGTTACGGAATGAAGAAA
AAAAAATAAACAAAGGTTTAAAAAATTTCAACAAAAAGCGTACTTTACATATATATTTATTAGACAAGAA
AAGCAGATTAAATAGATATACATTCGATTAACGATAAGTAAAATGTAAAATCACAGGATTTTCGTGTGTG
GTCTTCTACACAGACAAGATGAAACAATTCGGCATTAATACCTGAGAGCAGGAAGAGCAAGATAAAAGGT
AGTATTTGTTGGCGATCCCCCTAGAGTCTTTTACATCTTCGGAAAACAAAAACTATTTTTTCTTTAATTT
CTTTTTTTACTTTCTATTTTTAATTTATATATTTATATTAAAAAATTTAAATTATAATTATTTTTATAGC
ACGTGATGAAAAGGACCCAGGTGGCACTTTTCGGGGAAATGTGCGCGGAACCCCTATTTGTTTATTTTTC
TAAATACATTCAAATATGTATCCGCTCATGAGACAATAACCCTGATAAATGCTTCAATAATATTGAAAAA
GGAAGAGTATGAGTATTCAACATTTCCGTGTCGCCCTTATTCCCTTTTTTGCGGCATTTTGCCTTCCTGT
TTTTGCTCACCCAGAAACGCTGGTGAAAGTAAAAGATGCTGAAGATCAGTTGGGTGCACGAGTGGGTTAC
ATCGAACTGGATCTCAACAGCGGTAAGATCCTTGAGAGTTTTCGCCCCGAAGAACGTTTTCCAATGATGA
GCACTTTTAAAGTTCTGCTATGTGGCGCGGTATTATCCCGTATTGACGCCGGGCAAGAGCAACTCGGTCG
CCGCATACACTATTCTCAGAATGACTTGGTTGAGTACTCACCAGTCACAGAAAAGCATCTTACGGATGGC
ATGACAGTAAGAGAATTATGCAGTGCTGCCATAACCATGAGTGATAACACTGCGGCCAACTTACTTCTGA
CAACGATCGGAGGACCGAAGGAGCTAACCGCTTTTTTGCACAACATGGGGGATCATGTAACTCGCCTTGA
TCGTTGGGAACCGGAGCTGAATGAAGCCATACCAAACGACGAGCGTGACACCACGATGCCTGTAGCAATG
GCAACAACGTTGCGCAAACTATTAACTGGCGAACTACTTACTCTAGCTTCCCGGCAACAATTAATAGACT
GGATGGAGGCGGATAAAGTTGCAGGACCACTTCTGCGCTCGGCCCTTCCGGCTGGCTGGTTTATTGCTGA
TAAATCTGGAGCCGGTGAGCGTGGTAGTCGCGGTATCATTGCAGCACTGGGGCCAGATGGTAAGCCCTCC
CGTATCGTAGTTATCTACACGACGGGGAGTCAGGCAACTATGGATGAACGAAATAGACAGATCGCTGAGA
TAGGTGCCTCACTGATTAAGCATTGGTAACTGTCAGACCAAGTTTACTCATATATACTTTAGATTGATTT
AAAACTTCATTTTTAATTTAAAAGGATCTAGGTGAAGATCCTTTTTGATAATCTCATGACCAAAATCCCT
TAACGTGAGTTTTCGTTCCACTGAGCGTCAGACCCCGTAGAAAAGATCAAAGGATCTTCTTGAGATCCTT
TTTTTCTGCGCGTAATCTGCTGCTTGCAAACAAAAAAACCACCGCTACCAGCGGTGGTTTGTTTGCCGGA
TCAAGAGCTACCAACTCTTTTTCCGAAGGTAACTGGCTTCAGCAGAGCGCAGATACCAAATACTGTCCTT
CTAGTGTAGCCGTAGTTAGGCCACCACTTCAAGAACTCTGTAGCACCGCCTACATACCTCGCTCTGCTAA
TCCTGTTACCAGTGGCTGCTGCCAGTGGCGATAAGTCGTGTCTTACCGGGTTGGACTCAAGACGATAGTT
ACCGGATAAGGCGCAGCGGTCGGGCTGAACGGGGGGTTCGTGCACACAGCCCAGCTTGGAGCGAACGACC
TACACCGAACTGAGATACCTACAGCGTGAGCTATGAGAAAGCGCCACGCTTCCCGAAGGGAGAAAGGCGG
ACAGGTATCCGGTAAGCGGCAGGGTCGGAACAGGAGAGCGCACGAGGGAGCTTCCAGGGGGAAACGCCTG
GTATCTTTATAGTCCTGTCGGGTTTCGCCACCTCTGACTTGAGCGTCGATTTTTGTGATGCTCGTCAGGG
GGGCGGAGCCTATGGAAAAACGCCAGCAACGCGGCCTTTTTACGGTTCCTGGCCTTTTGCTGGCCTTTTG
CTCACATGTTCTTTCCTGCGTTATCCCCTGATTCTGTGGATAACCGTATTACCGCCTTTGAGTGAGCTGA
TACCGCTCGCCGCAGCCGAACGACCGAGCGCAGCGAGTCAGTGAGCGAGGAAGCGGAAGAGCGCCCAATA
CGCAAACCGCCTCTCCCCGCGCGTTGGCCGATTCATTAATGCAGCTGGCACGACAGGTTTCCCGACTGGA
AAGCGGGCAGTGAGCGCAACGCAATTAATGTGAGTTACCTCACTCATTAGGCACCCCAGGCTTTACACTT
TATGCTTCCGGCTCCTATGTTGTGTGGAATTGTGAGCGGATAACAATTTCACACAGGAAACAGCTATGAC
CATGATTACGCCAAGCGCGCAATTAACCCTCACTAAAGGGAACAAAAGCTGGAGCTCCACCGCGGTGGCG
GCCGCGAATTCCCCGGGTCTAGAGGTCTCGGTTGGCAGTGACTCGGTCTCTCACTGGCTAGAGACGGCAA
TACGCAAACCGCCTCTAGCCGCGCGTTGGCCGATTCATTAATGCAGCTGGCACGACAGGTTTCCCGACTG
GAAAGCGGGCAGTGAGCGCAACGCAATTAATGTGAGTTAGCTCACTCATTAGGCACCCCAGGCTTTACAC
TTTATGCTTCCGGCTCGTATGTTGTGTGGAATTGTGAGCGGATAACAATTTCACACATACTAGAGAAAGA
GGAGAAATACTAGATGGCTTCCTCCGAAGACGTTATCAAAGAGTTCATGCGTTTCAAAGTTCGTATGGAA
GGTTCCGTTAACGGTCACGAGTTCGAAATCGAAGGTGAAGGTGAAGGTCGTCCGTACGAAGGTACCCAGA
CCGCTAAACTGAAAGTTACCAAAGGTGGTCCGCTGCCGTTCGCTTGGGACATCCTGTCCCCGCAGTTCCA
GTACGGTTCCAAAGCTTACGTTAAACACCCGGCTGACATCCCGGACTACCTGAAACTGTCCTTCCCGGAA
GGTTTCAAATGGGAACGTGTTATGAACTTCGAAGACGGTGGTGTTGTTACCGTTACCCAGGACTCCTCCC
TGCAAGACGGTGAGTTCATCTACAAAGTTAAACTGCGTGGTACCAACTTCCCGTCCGACGGTCCGGTTAT
GCAGAAAAAAACCATGGGTTGGGAAGCTTCCACCGAACGTATGTACCCGGAAGACGGTGCTCTGAAAGGT
GAAATCAAAATGCGTCTGAAACTGAAAGACGGTGGTCACTACGACGCTGAAGTTAAAACCACCTACATGG
CTAAAAAACCGGTTCAGCTGCCGGGTGCTTACAAAACCGACATCAAACTGGACATCACCTCCCACAACGA
AGACTACACCATCGTTGAACAGTACGAACGTGCTGAAGGTCGTCACTCCACCGGTGCTTAATAACGCTGA
TAGTGCTAGTGTAGATCGCTACTAGAGCCAGGCATCAAATAAAACGAAAGGCTCAGTCGAAAGACTGGGC
CTTTCGTTTTATCTGTTGTTTGTCGGTGAACGCTCTCTACTAGACGTCTCACCTCTGAGAGAGACCCAAG
ACACTGCGGATCGAGACCACTAGTACCGGTCTGCAGCTCGAGGGGGGGCCCGGTACCCAATTCGCCCTAT
AGTGAGTCGTATTACGCGCGCTCACTGGCCGTCGTTTTACAACGTCGTGACTGGGAAAACCCTGGCGTTA
CCCAACTTAATCGCCTTGCAGCACATCCCCCTTTCGCCAGCTGGCGTAATAGCGAAGAGGCCCGCACCGA
TCGCCCTTCCCAACAGTTGCGCAGCCTGAATGGCGAATGGCGCG
[124 nt withheld, positions 4175-4298]
C
[91 nt withheld, positions 4300-4390]
A
[49 nt withheld, positions 4392-4440]
CCTTTGACGTTGGAGTCCACGTTCTTT
[37 nt withheld, positions 4468-4504]
ACCCTATCTCGGTCTATTCTTTTGATTTATAAGGGATTTTGCCGATTTCGGCCTATTGGTTAAAAAATGA
GCTGATTTAACAAAAATTTAACGCGAATTTTAACAAAATATTAACGTTTACAATTTCCTGATGCGGTATT
TTCTCCTTACGCATCTGTGCGGTATTTCACACCGCATAGGGTAATAACTGATATAATTAAATTGAAGCTC
TAATTTGTGAGTTTAGTATACATGCATTTACTTATAATACAGTTTTTTAGTTTTGCTGGCCGCATCTTCT
CAAATATGCTTCCCAGCCTGCTTTTCTGTAACGTTCACCCTCTACCTTAGCATCCCTTCCCTTTGCAAAT
AGTCCTCTTCCAACAATAATAATGTCAGATCCTGTAGACACCACATCATCCACGGTTCTATACTGTTGAC
CCAATGCGTCACCCTTGTCATCTAAACCCACACCGGGTGTCATAATCAACCAATCGTAACCTTCATCTCT
TCCACCCATGTCTCTTTGAGCAATAAAGCCGATAACAAAATCTTTGTCGCTCTTCGCAATGTCAACAGTA
CCCTTAGTATATTCTCCAGTAGATAGGGAGCCCTTGCATGACAATTCTGCTAACATCAAAAGGCCTCTAG
GTTCCTTTGTTACTTCTTCTGCCGCCTGCTTCAAACCGCTAACAATACCTGGGCCCACCACACCGTGTGC
ATTCGTAATGTCTGCCCATTCTGCTATTCTGTATACACCCGCAGAGTACTGCAATTTGACTGTATTACCA
ATGTCAGCAAATTTTCTGTCTTCGAAGAGTAAAAAATTGTACTTGGCGGATAATGCCTTTAGCGGCTTAA
CTGTGCCCTCCATGGAAAAATCAGTCAAGATATCCACATGTGTTTTTAGTAAACAAATTTTGGGACCTAA
TGCTTCAACTAACTCCAGTAATTCCTTGGTGGTACGAACATCCAATGAAGCACACAAGTTTGTTTGCTTT
TCGTGCATGATATTAAATAGCTTGGCAGCAACAGGACTAGGATGAGTAGCAGCACGTTCCTTATATGTAG
CTTTCGACATGATTTATCTTCGTTTCCTGCAGGTTTTTGTTCTGTGCAGTTGGGTTAAGAATACTGGGCA
ATTTCATGTTTCTTCAACACTACATATGCGTATATATACCAATCTAAGTCTGTGCTCCTTCCTTCGTTCT
TCCTTCTGTTCGGAGATTACCGAATCAAAAAAATTTCAAAGAAACCGAAATCAAAAAAAAGAATAAAAAA
AAAATGATGAATTGAATTGAAAAGCTGTGGTATGGTGCACTCTCAGTACAATCTGCTCTGATGCCGCATA
GTTAAGCCAGCCCCGACACCCGCCAACACCCGCTGACGCGCCCTGACGGGCTTGTCTGCTCCCGGCATCC
GCTTACAGACAAGCTGTGACAATCTCCGGGAGCTGCATGTGTCAGAGGTTTTCACCGTCATCACCGAAAC
GCGCGAGATTAA
