>Addgene plasmid #65323 | POT7-RFP | addgene partial sequence | sequence record 138574 | M13-F20 5'-TGTAAAACGACGGCCAGT-3'
CCCTCGAGCTGCAGACCGGTACTAGTGGTCTCGATCCGCAGTGTCTTGGGTCTCTCTCAGAGGTGAGACG
TCTAGTAGAGAGCGTTCACCGACAAACAACAGATAAAACGAAAGGCCCAGTCTTTCGACTGAGCCTTTCG
TTTTATTTGATGCCTGGCTCTAGTAGCGATCTACACTAGCACTATCAGCGTTATTAAGCACCGGTGGAGT
GACGACCTTCAGCACGTTCGTACTGTTCAACGATGGTGTAGTCTTCGTTGTGGGAGGTGATGTCCAGTTT
GATGTCGGTTTTGTAAGCACCCGGCAGCTGAACCGGTTTTTTAGCCATGTAGGTGGTTTTAACTTCAGCG
TCGTAGTGACCACCGTCTTTCAGTTTCAGACGCATTTTGATTTCACCTTTCAGAGCACCGTCTTCCGGGT
ACATACGTTCGGTGGAAGCTTCCCAACCCATGGTTTTTTTCTGCATAACCGGACCGTCGGACGGGAAGTT
GGTACCACGCAGTTTAACTTTGTAGATGAACTCACCGTCTTGCAGGGAGGAGTCCTGGGTAACGGTAACA
ACACCACCGTCTTCGAAGTTCATAACACGTTCCCATTTGAAACCTTCCGGGAAGGACAGTTTCAGGTAGT
CCGGGATGTCAGCCGGGTGTTTAACGTAAGCTTTGGAACCGTACTGGAACTGCGGGGACAGGATGTCCCA
AGCGAACGGCAGCGGACCACCTTTGGTAACTTTCAGTTTAGCGGTCTGGGTACCTTCGTACGGACGACCT
TCACCTTCACCTTCGATT
