>Addgene plasmid #65323 | POT7-RFP | addgene partial sequence | sequence record 138715 | M13-Rev 5'-CAGGAAACAGCTATGACC-3'
AAGCTGGAGCTCCACCGCGGTGGCGGCCGCGAATTCCCCGGGTCTAGAGGTCTCGGTTGGCAGTGACTCG
GTCTCTCACTGGCTAGAGACGGCAATACGCAAACCGCCTCTAGCCGCGCGTTGGCCGATTCATTAATGCA
GCTGGCACGACAGGTTTCCCGACTGGAAAGCGGGCAGTGAGCGCAACGCAATTAATGTGAGTTAGCTCAC
TCATTAGGCACCCCAGGCTTTACACTTTATGCTTCCGGCTCGTATGTTGTGTGGAATTGTGAGCGGATAA
CAATTTCACACATACTAGAGAAAGAGGAGAAATACTAGATGGCTTCCTCCGAAGACGTTATCAAAGAGTT
CATGCGTTTCAAAGTTCGTATGGAAGGTTCCGTTAACGGTCACGAGTTCGAAATCGAAGGTGAAGGTGAA
GGTCGTCCGTACGAAGGTACCCAGACCGCTAAACTGAAAGTTACCAAAGGTGGTCCGCTGCCGTTCGCTT
GGGACATCCTGTCCCCGCAGTTCCAGTACGGTTCCAAAGCTTACGTTAAACACCCGGCTGACATCCCGGA
CTACCTGAAACTGTCCTTCCCGGAAGGTTTCAAATGGGAACGTGTTATGAACTTCGAAGACGGTGGTGTT
GTTACCGTTACCCAGGACTCCTCCCTGCAAGACGGTGAGTTCATCTACAAAGTTAAACTGCGTGGTACCA
ACTTCCCGTCCGACGGTCCGGTTATGCAGAAA
